>Addgene plasmid #99206 | pLXRN | addgene full sequence | sequence record 190981 | Addgene NGS Result
AACCTATAAAAATAGGCGTATCACGAGGCCCTTTCGTCTTCAAGAATTGCTAGCAATTGCTAGCAATTGC
TAGCAATTCATACCAGATCACCGAAAACTGTCCTCCAAATGTGTCCCCCTCACACTCCCAAATTCGCGGG
CTTCTGCCTCTTAGACCACTCTACCCTATTCCCCACACTCACCGGAGCCAAAGCCGCGGCCCTTCCGTTT
CTTTGCTTTTGAAAGACCCCACCCGTAGGTGGCAAGCTAGCTTAAGTAACGCCACTTTGCAAGGCATGGA
AAAATACATAACTGAGAATAGAAAAGTTCAGATCAAGGTCAGGAACAAAGAAACAGCTGAATACCAAACA
GGATATCTGTGGTAAGCGGTTCCTGCCCCGGCTCAGGGCCAAGAACAGATGAGACAGCTGAGTGATGGGC
CAAACAGGATATCTGTGGTAAGCAGTTCCTGCCCCGGCTCGGGGCCAAGAACAGATGGTCCCCAGATGCG
GTCCAGCCCTCAGCAGTTTCTAGTGAATCATCAGATGTTTCCAGGGTGCCCCAAGGACCTGAAAATGACC
CTGTACCTTATTTGAACTAACCAATCAGTTCGCTTCTCGCTTCTGTTCGCGCGCTTCCGCTCTCCGAGCT
CAATAAAAGAGCCCACAACCCCTCACTCGGCGCGCCAGTCTTCCGATAGACTGCGTCGCCCGGGTACCCG
TATTCCCAATAAAGCCTCTTGCTGTTTGCATCCGAATCGTGGTCTCGCTGTTCCTTGGGAGGGTCTCCTC
TGAGTGATTGACTACCCACGACGGGGGTCTTTCATTTGGGGGCTCGTCCGGGATTTGGAGACCCCTGCCC
AGGGACCACCGACCCACCACCGGGAGGTAAGCTGGCCAGCAACTTATCTGTGTCTGTCCGATTGTCTAGT
GTCTATGTTTGATGTTATGCGCCTGCGTCTGTACTAGTTAGCTAACTAGCTCTGTATCTGGCGGACCCGT
GGTGGAACTGACGAGTTCTGAACACCCGGCCGCAACCCTGGGAGACGTCCCAGGGACTTTGGGGGCCGTT
TTTGTGGCCCGACCTGAGGAAGGGAGTCGATGTGGAATCCGACCCCGTCAGGATATGTGGTTCTGGTAGG
AGACGAGAACCTAAAACAGTTCCCGCCTCCGTCTGAATTTTTGCTTTCGGTTTGGAACCGAAGCCGCGCG
TCTTGTCTGCTGCAGCGCTGCAGCATCGTTCTGTGTTGTCTCTGTCTGACTGTGTTTCTGTATTTGTCTG
AAAATTAGGGCCAGACTGTTACCACTCCCTTAAGTTTGACCTTAGGTCACTGGAAAGATGTCGAGCGGAT
CGCTCACAACCAGTCGGTAGATGTCAAGAAGAGACGTTGGGTTACCTTCTGCTCTGCAGAATGGCCAACC
TTTAACGTCGGATGGCCGCGAGACGGCACCTTTAACCGAGACCTCATCACCCAGGTTAAGATCAAGGTCT
TTTCACCTGGCCCGCATGGACACCCAGACCAGGTCCCCTACATCGTGACCTGGGAAGCCTTGGCTTTTGA
CCCCCCTCCCTGGGTCAAGCCCTTTGTACACCCTAAGCCTCCGCCTCCTCTTCCTCCATCCGCCCCGTCT
CTCCCCCTTGAACCTCCTCGTTCGACCCCGCCTCGATCCTCCCTTTATCCAGCCCTCACTCCTTCTCTAG
GCGCCGGAATTCGTTAACTCGAGGATCCGCCCCTCTCCCTCCCCCCCCTAACGTTACTGGCCGAAGCCGC
TTGGAATAAGGCCGGTGTGCGTTTGTCTATATGTTATTTTCCACCATATTGCCGTCTTTTGGCAATGTGA
GGGCCCGGAAACCTGGCCCTGTCTTCTTGACGAGCATTCCTAGGGGTCTTTCCCCTCTCGCCAAAGGAAT
GCAAGGTCTGTTGAATGTCGTGAAGGAAGCAGTTCCTCTGGAAGCTTCTTGAAGACAAACAACGTCTGTA
GCGACCCTTTGCAGGCAGCGGAACCCCCCACCTGGCGACAGGTGCCTCTGCGGCCAAAAGCCACGTGTAT
AAGATACACCTGCAAAGGCGGCACAACCCCAGTGCCACGTTGTGAGTTGGATAGTTGTGGAAAGAGTCAA
ATGGCTCTCCTCAAGCGTATTCAACAAGGGGCTGAAGGATGCCCAGAAGGTACCCCATTGTATGGGATCT
GATCTGGGGCCTCGGTGCACATGCTTTACATGTGTTTAGTCGAGGTTAAAAAAACGTCTAGGCCCCCCGA
ACCACGGGGACGTGGTTTTCCTTTGAAAAACACGATGATAAGCTTGCCACAACCCGGGATAATTCCTGCA
GCCAATATGGGATCGGCCATTGAACAAGATGGATTGCACGCAGGTTCTCCGGCCGCTTGGGTGGAGAGGC
TATTCGGCTATGACTGGGCACAACAGACAATCGGCTGCTCTGATGCCGCCGTGTTCCGGCTGTCAGCGCA
GGGGCGCCCGGTTCTTTTTGTCAAGACCGACCTGTCCGGTGCCCTGAATGAACTGCAGGACGAGGCAGCG
CGGCTATCGTGGCTGGCCACGACGGGCGTTCCTTGCGCAGCTGTGCTCGACGTTGTCACTGAAGCGGGAA
GGGACTGGCTGCTATTGGGCGAAGTGCCGGGGCAGGATCTCCTGTCATCTCACCTTGCTCCTGCCGAGAA
AGTATCCATCATGGCTGATGCAATGCGGCGGCTGCATACGCTTGATCCGGCTACCTGCCCATTCGACCAC
CAAGCGAAACATCGCATCGAGCGAGCACGTACTCGGATGGAAGCCGGTCTTGTCGATCAGGATGATCTGG
ACGAAGAGCATCAGGGGCTCGCGCCAGCCGAACTGTTCGCCAGGCTCAAGGCGCGCATGCCCGACGGCGA
TGATCTCGTCGTGACCCATGGCGATGCCTGCTTGCCGAATATCATGGTGGAAAATGGCCGCTTTTCTGGA
TTCATCGACTGTGGCCGGCTGGGTGTGGCGGACCGCTATCAGGACATAGCGTTGGCTACCCGTGATATTG
CTGAAGAGCTTGGCGGCGAATGGGCTGACCGCTTCCTCGTGCTTTACGGTATCGCCGCTCCCGATTCGCA
GCGCATCGCCTTCTATCGCCTTCTTGACGAGTTCTTCTGAGCGGGACTCTGGGGTTCGATAAAATAAAAG
ATTTTATTTAGTCTCCAGAAAAAGGGGGGAATGAAAGACCCCACCTGTAGGTTTGGCAAGCTAGCTTAAG
TAACGCCATTTTGCAAGGCATGGAAAAATACATAACTGAGAATAGAGAAGTTCAGATCAAGGTCAGGAAC
AGATGGAACAGCTGAATATGGGCCAAACAGGATATCTGTGGTAAGCAGTTCCTGCCCCGGCTCAGGGCCA
AGAACAGATGGAACAGCTGAATATGGGCCAAACAGGATATCTGTGGTAAGCAGTTCCTGCCCCGGCTCAG
GGCCAAGAACAGATGGTCCCCAGATGCGGTCCAGCCCTCAGCAGTTTCTAGAGAACCATCAGATGTTTCC
AGGGTGCCCCAAGGACCTGAAATGACCCTGTGCCTTATTTGAACTAACCAATCAGTTCGCTTCTCGCTTC
TGTTCGCGCGCTTCTGCTCCCCGAGCTCAATAAAAGAGCCCACAACCCCTCACTCGGGGCGCCAGTCCTC
CGATTGACTGAGTCGCCCGGGTACCCGTGTATCCAATAAACCCTCTTGCAGTTGCATCCGACTTGTGGTC
TCGCTGTTCCTTGGGAGGGTCTCCTCTGAGTGATTGACTACCCGTCAGCGGGGGTCTTTCATTTGGGGGC
TCGTCCGGGATCGGGAGACCCCTGCCCAGGGACCACCGACCCACCACCGGGAGGTAAGCTGGCTGCCTCG
CGCGTTTCGGTGATGACGGTGAAAACCTCTGACACATGCAGCTCCCGGAGACGGTCACAGCTTGTCTGTA
AGCGGATGCCGGGAGCAGACAAGCCCGTCAGGGCGCGTCAGCGGGTGTTGGCGGGTGTCGGGGCGCAGCC
ATGACCCAGTCACGTAGCGATAGCGGAGTGTATACTGGCTTAACTATGCGGCATCAGAGCAGATTGTACT
GAGAGTGCACCATATGCGGTGTGAAATACCGCACAGATGCGTAAGGAGAAAATACCGCATCAGGCGCTCT
TCCGCTTCCTCGCTCACTGACTCGCTGCGCTCGGTCGTTCGGCTGCGGCGAGCGGTATCAGCTCACTCAA
AGGCGGTAATACGGTTATCCACAGAATCAGGGGATAACGCAGGAAAGAACATGTGAGCAAAAGGCCAGCA
AAAGGCCAGGAACCGTAAAAAGGCCGCGTTGCTGGCGTTTTTCCATAGGCTCCGCCCCCCTGACGAGCAT
CACAAAAATCGACGCTCAAGTCAGAGGTGGCGAAACCCGACAGGACTATAAAGATACCAGGCGTTTCCCC
CTGGAAGCTCCCTCGTGCGCTCTCCTGTTCCGACCCTGCCGCTTACCGGATACCTGTCCGCCTTTCTCCC
TTCGGGAAGCGTGGCGCTTTCTCATAGCTCACGCTGTAGGTATCTCAGTTCGGTGTAGGTCGTTCGCTCC
AAGCTGGGCTGTGTGCACGAACCCCCCGTTCAGCCCGACCGCTGCGCCTTATCCGGTAACTATCGTCTTG
AGTCCAACCCGGTAAGACACGACTTATCGCCACTGGCAGCAGCCACTGGTAACAGGATTAGCAGAGCGAG
GTATGTAGGCGGTGCTACAGAGTTCTTGAAGTGGTGGCCTAACTACGGCTACACTAGAAGGACAGTATTT
GGTATCTGCGCTCTGCTGAAGCCAGTTACCTTCGGAAAAAGAGTTGGTAGCTCTTGATCCGGCAAACAAA
CCACCGCTGGTAGCGGTGGTTTTTTTGTTTGCAAGCAGCAGATTACGCGCAGAAAAAAAGGATCTCAAGA
AGATCCTTTGATCTTTTCTACGGGGTCTGACGCTCAGTGGAACGAAAACTCACGTTAAGGGATTTTGGTC
ATGAGATTATCAAAAAGGATCTTCACCTAGATCCTTTTAAATTAAAAATGAAGTTTTAAATCAATCTAAA
GTATATATGAGTAAACTTGGTCTGACAGTTACCAATGCTTAATCAGTGAGGCACCTATCTCAGCGATCTG
TCTATTTCGTTCATCCATAGTTGCCTGACTCCCCGTCGTGTAGATAACTACGATACGGGAGGGCTTACCA
TCTGGCCCCAGTGCTGCAATGATACCGCGAGACCCACGCTCACCGGCTCCAGATTTATCAGCAATAAACC
AGCCAGCCGGAAGGGCCGAGCGCAGAAGTGGTCCTGCAACTTTATCCGCCTCCATCCAGTCTATTAATTG
TTGCCGGGAAGCTAGAGTAAGTAGTTCGCCAGTTAATAGTTTGCGCAACGTTGTTGCCATTGCTGCAGGC
ATCGTGGTGTCACGCTCGTCGTTTGGTATGGCTTCATTCAGCTCCGGTTCCCAACGATCAAGGCGAGTTA
CATGATCCCCCATGTTGTGCAAAAAAGCGGTTAGCTCCTTCGGTCCTCCGATCGTTGTCAGAAGTAAGTT
GGCCGCAGTGTTATCACTCATGGTTATGGCAGCACTGCATAATTCTCTTACTGTCATGCCATCCGTAAGA
TGCTTTTCTGTGACTGGTGAGTACTCAACCAAGTCATTCTGAGAATAGTGTATGCGGCGACCGAGTTGCT
CTTGCCCGGCGTCAACACGGGATAATACCGCGCCACATAGCAGAACTTTAAAAGTGCTCATCATTGGAAA
ACGTTCTTCGGGGCGAAAACTCTCAAGGATCTTACCGCTGTTGAGATCCAGTTCGATGTAACCCACTCGT
GCACCCAACTGATCTTCAGCATCTTTTACTTTCACCAGCGTTTCTGGGTGAGCAAAAACAGGAAGGCAAA
ATGCCGCAAAAAAGGGAATAAGGGCGACACGGAAATGTTGAATACTCATACTCTTCCTTTTTCAATATTA
TTGAAGCATTTATCAGGGTTATTGTCTCATGAGCGGATACATATTTGAATGTATTTAGAAAAATAAACAA
ATAGGGGTTCCGCGCACATTTCCCCGAAAAGTGCCACCTGACGTCTAAGAAACCATTATTATCATGACAT
T
Features (pLannotate 1.2.2; 14 found; start..end, strand, type, name):
    220..327     +  LTR            3' LTR (ΔU3) (fragment): self-inactivating 3' long terminal repeat (LTR) from Moloney murine leukemia virus
    344..401     +  LTR            LTR (fragment): long terminal repeat from Moloney murine leukemia virus
    415..478     +  LTR            LTR (fragment): long terminal repeat from Moloney murine leukemia virus
    631..806     +  LTR            5' LTR (truncated): truncated long terminal repeat from Moloney murine sarcoma virus
    928..1202    +  misc_feature   MESV Ψ (fragment): packaging signal of murine embryonic stem cell virus
   1269..1685    +  CDS            gag (truncated): truncated Moloney murine leukemia virus (MMLV) gag gene lacking the start codon
   1819..2281    +  misc_feature   IRES: internal ribosome entry site (IRES) of the encephalomyocarditis virus (EMCV)
   2317..3120    +  CDS            NeoR/KanR: aminoglycoside phosphotransferase from Tn5; aph(3')-II (or nptII); confers resistance to neomycin, kanamycin, and G418 (Geneticin®)
   3180..3773    +  LTR            LTR: long terminal repeat from Moloney murine leukemia virus
   3842..3882    +  CDS            rop (fragment): Rop protein, which maintains plasmids at low copy number; rop
   3984..4124    +  misc_feature   bom: basis of mobility region from pBR322
   4310..4898    -  rep_origin     ori: high-copy-number ColE1/pMB1/pBR322/pUC origin of replication
   5069..5929    -  CDS            AmpR: β-lactamase; bla; confers resistance to ampicillin, carbenicillin, and related antibiotics
   5930..6034    -  promoter       AmpR promoter: bla
