[The description below was written by a language model from this plasmid's Addgene catalogue record and pLannotate feature annotations shown in this document.]
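Description:
pLXRN is an empty-backbone, bicistronic gammaretroviral expression vector derived from pLXSN. In the parental plasmid the neomycin resistance gene is driven by an internal SV40 promoter. Here that promoter has been replaced with the internal ribosome entry site from encephalomyocarditis virus, so a gene cloned upstream and the selection marker are translated from a single transcript initiated at the 5′ LTR. The annotated 6.1 kb sequence is consistent with this design. It shows murine leukemia/sarcoma virus 5′ LTR sequences, a Ψ packaging signal extending into a truncated gag region that lacks its start codon (which supports efficient encapsidation without Gag expression), the EMCV IRES, NeoR/KanR (Tn5 aminoglycoside phosphotransferase), and a full Moloney murine leukemia virus 3′ LTR. No insert is present. The gap between the gag fragment and the IRES is presumably where the restriction-enzyme cloning site lies, although the feature table does not annotate it.

The bacterial portion is pBR322-type, with a ColE1/pMB1 origin recorded as high copy, a bom site, a small rop remnant, and β-lactamase under its own promoter for ampicillin selection. A recombination-reducing E. coli strain is recommended because of the repeated LTRs.

In use, a gene of interest is inserted upstream of the IRES and the plasmid is transfected into ecotropic or amphotropic packaging lines (the depositor names PE501 and PA317) to produce infectious retrovirus, which calls for corresponding biosafety containment. Transduced mammalian cells are then selected with G418. Because the marker is translated from the same mRNA as the transgene, drug resistance is closely coupled to transgene expression, and interference between the LTR and an internal promoter is avoided.
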