Addgene plasmid #99206: pLXRN
Purpose: (Empty Backbone) Bicistronic retroviral vector
Depositing lab: Peter Pedersen. Depositing organization: Johns Hopkins University and School of Medicine.
Backbone
  Vector backbone: pLXSN
  Backbone manufacturer: Dr. Dusty Miller, Fred Hutchinson Cancer Center, Seattle, WA
  Modifications to backbone: The SV40 promoter driving Neomycin selection marker was replaced with an internal ribosome entry site/sequence (IRES) from encephalomyocarditis virus to generate the bicistronic retroviral vector
  Vector type: Mammalian Expression, Retroviral
  Promoter: LTR
  Selectable markers: Neomycin (select with G418)
Growth in bacteria
  Bacterial resistance: Ampicillin, 100 μg/mL
  Growth temperature: 37°C
  Growth strain: NEB Stable
  Growth instructions: can be propagated in E. coli DH5alpha. However, above strains are recommended to minimize recombination events.
  Copy number: High Copy
Gene/Insert
  Cloning method: Restriction Enzyme
  Sequencing primers: 5′ CCCTTGAACCTCCTCGTTCGACC; 3′ GTAAAGCATGTGCACCGAGGCC
Resource information
  A portion of this plasmid was derived from a plasmid made by: Neomycin marker is already in the parental vector pLXSN
Terms and licenses: Academic/Nonprofit Terms; Industry Terms: Not Available to Industry
Depositor comments: When transfected into packaging cell lines PE501 (ecotropic) or PA317 (amphotropic) the vector will generate live retrovirus. Thus, under these conditions BSL2 level safety will be required.
How to cite: pLXRN was a gift from Peter Pedersen (Addgene plasmid # 99206 ; http://n2t.net/addgene:99206 ; RRID:Addgene_99206)
